Addgene plasmid #48952: pBEG R2-L3 #BGV193
Purpose: (Empty Backbone) For inserting selection gene between AttR2 and AttL3 sites for use in Gateway recombination cloning system (corresponds to a module 3 plasmid)
Depositing lab: David Dankort. Depositing organization: McGill University. Publication: A modular lentiviral and retroviral construction system to rapidly generate vectors for gene expression and gene knockdown in vitro and in vivo. Geiling B, Vandal G, Posner AR, de Bruyns A, Dutchak KL, Garnett S, Dankort D. PLoS One. 2013 Oct 11;8(10):e76279. doi: 10.1371/journal.pone.0076279. PubMed 24146852.
Backbone
  Vector backbone: pOK1/2
  Backbone manufacturer: Messing Lab, PMID 1905257
  Backbone size (bp): 2332
  Modifications to backbone: DNA containing attR2-attL3 sites separated by a multi-cloning region was synthesized by BioBasic and inserted into pOK1/2.
  Vector type: Gateway cloning vector
Growth in bacteria
  Bacterial resistance: Kanamycin, 50 μg/mL
  Growth temperature: 37°C
  Growth strain: DH5alpha
  Copy number: Unknown
Gene/Insert
  Cloning method: Restriction Enzyme
  Sequencing primers: 5′ M13-F20; 3′ M13R
Terms and licenses: Academic/Nonprofit Terms; Industry Terms: Not Available to Industry
How to cite: pBEG R2-L3 #BGV193 was a gift from David Dankort (Addgene plasmid # 48952 ; http://n2t.net/addgene:48952 ; RRID:Addgene_48952)
