[The description below was written by a language model from this plasmid's Addgene catalogue record.]
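Description:
pBEG R2-L3 is an empty Gateway entry-type cloning vector built on the small pOK1/2 bacterial backbone (about 2.3 kb). A synthesized DNA segment carrying an attR2 site and an attL3 site, separated by a multiple cloning region, was inserted into that backbone. The plasmid is propagated in standard E. coli cloning strains under kanamycin selection. The record lists the copy number as unknown and does not describe the origin of replication. No feature table is provided, so the exact arrangement of the cloning sites and any other backbone elements cannot be stated. M13 forward and reverse primer sites flank the insertion region and allow sequence verification of cloned fragments.

The plasmid carries no insert, promoter or reporter of its own. Its role is to receive a selection gene, placed by restriction enzyme cloning into the polylinker between attR2 and attL3. Once loaded, it serves as the "module 3" component of a modular, multi-fragment Gateway system designed to assemble lentiviral and retroviral vectors for gene expression and gene knockdown in vitro and in vivo. In multisite Gateway recombination, each entry module is flanked by a distinct pair of att sites that recombine only with their matching partners. The attR2 and attL3 ends therefore fix both the position and the orientation of the selection cassette relative to the neighbouring modules when the parts are combined into a destination vector. This lets users swap selection markers between viral constructs without rebuilding the rest of the vector.
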