>Addgene plasmid #48952 | pBEG R2-L3 #BGV193 | depositor partial sequence | sequence record 71733 | Full sequence
CCAATACGCAAACCGCCTCTCCCCGCGCGTTGGCCGATTCATTAATGCAGCTGGCACGACAGGTTTCCCG
ACTGGAAAGCGGGCAGTGAGCGCAACGCAATTAATGTGAGTTAGCTCACTCATTAGGCACCCCAGGCTTT
ACACTTTATGCTTCCGCGGCTCGTATGTTGTGTGGAATTGTGAGCGGATAACAATTTCACACAGGAAACA
GCTATGACCATGATTACGCCACTAGCAGATCTGCCGGCCATAGTGACTGGATATGTTGTGTTTTACAGTA
TTATGTAGTCTGTTTTTTATGCAAAATCTAATTTAATATATTGATATTTATATCATTTTACGTTTCTCGT
TCAGCTTTCTTGTACAAAGTGGTGCTAGCGCGGCCGCACGCGTGCTGAGGAGACATCTAGACTTTCCCTC
AGCGTCGACGATATCGGCGCGCCCCCGGGCAACTTTATTATACAAAGTTGGCATTATAAAAAAGCATTGC
TCATCAATTTGTTGCAACGAACAGGTCACTATCAGTCAAAATAAAATCATTATTTACTAGTGTTAACTTC
GATCCCCAATTCGCCCTATAGTGAGTCGTATTACAATTCACTGGCCGTCGTTTTACAACGTCGTGACTGG
GAAAACCCTGGCGTTACCCAACTTAATCGCCTTGCAGCACATCCCCCTTTCGCCAGCTGGCGTAATAGCG
AAGAGGCCCGCACCGATCGCCCTTCCCAACAGTTGCGCAGCCTGAATGGCGAATGAGCTTGCGCCGTCCC
GTCAAGTCAGCGTAATGCTCTGCCAGTGTTACAACCAATTAACCAATTCTGATTAGAAAAACTCATCGAG
CATCAAATGAAACTGCAATTTATTCATATCAGGATTATCAATACCATATTTTTGAAAAAGCCGTTTCTGT
AATGAAGGAGAAAACTCACCGAGGCAGTTCCATAGGATGGCAAGATCCTGGTATCGGTCTGCGATTCCGA
CTCGTCCAACATCAATACAACCTATTAATTTCCCCTCGTCAAAAATAAGGTTATCAAGTGAGAAATCACC
ATGAGTGACGACTGAATCCGGTGAGAATGGCAAAAGTTTATGCATTTCTTTCCAGACTTGTTCAACAGGC
CAGCCATTACGCTCGTCATCAAAATCACTCGCATCAACCAAACCGTTATTCATTCGTGATTGCGCCTGAG
CGAGACGAAATACGCGATCGCTGTTAAAAGGACAATTACAAACAGGAATCGAATGCAACCGGCGCAGGAA
CACTGCCAGCGCATCAACAATATTTTCACCTGAATCAGGATATTCTTCTAATACCTGGAATGCTGTTTTC
CCAGGGATCGCAGTGGTGAGTAACCATGCATCATCAGGAGTACGGATAAAATGCTTGATGGTCGGAAGAG
GCATAAATTCCGTCAGCCAGTTTAGTCTGACCATCTCATCTGTAACATCATTGGCAACGCTACCTTTGCC
ATGTTTCAGAAACAACTCTGGCGCATCGGGCTTCCCATACAATCAATAGATTGTCGCACCTGATTGCCCG
ACATTATCGCGAGCCCATTTATACCCATATAAATCAGCATCCATGTTGGAATTTAATCGCGGCCTCGACG
AGCAAGACGTTTCCCGTTGAATATGGCTCATAACACCCCTTGTATTACTGTTTATGTAAGCAGACAGTTT
TATTGTTCATGATGATATATTTTTATCTTGTGCAATGTAACATCAGAGATTTTGAGACACTCGACAAGAT
GATCTTCTTGAGATCGTTTTGGTCTGCGCGTAATCTCTTGCTCTGAAAACGAAAAAACCGCCTTGCAGGG
CGGTTTTTCGAAGGTTCTCTGAGCTACCAACTCTTTGAACCGAGGTAACTGGCTTGGAGGAGCGCAGTCA
CCAAAACTTGTCCTTTCAGTTTAGCCTTAACCGGCGCATGACTTCAAGACTAACTCCTCTAAATCAATTA
CCAGTGGCTGCTGCCAGTGGTGCTTTTGCATGTCTTTCCGGGTTGGACTCAAGACGATAGTTACCGGATA
AGGCGCAGCGGTCGGACTGAACGGGGGGTTCGTGCATACAGTCCAGCTTGGAGCGAACTGCCTACCCGGA
ACTGAGTGTCAGGCGTGGAATGAGACAAACGCGGCCATAACAGCGGAATGACACCGGTAAACCGAAAGGC
AGGAACAGGAGAGCGCACGAGGGAGCCGCCAGGGGAAACGCCTGGTATCTTTATAGTCCTGTCGGGTTTC
GCCACCACTGATTTGAGCGTCAGATTTCGTGATGCTTGTCAGGGGGGCGGAGCCTATGGAAAAACGGCTT
TGCCGCGGCCCTCTCACTTCCC
