>Addgene plasmid #48952 | pBEG R2-L3 #BGV193 | addgene partial sequence | sequence record 72826 | M13pUC-Rev 5'-AGCGGATAACAATTTCACACAGG-3'
CGCCACTAGCAGATCTGCCGGCCATAGTGACTGGATATGTTGTGTTTTACAGTATTATGTAGTCTGTTTT
TTATGCAAAATCTAATTTAATATATTGATATTTATATCATTTTACGTTTCTCGTTCAGCTTTCTTGTACA
AAGTGGTGCTAGCGCGGCCGCACGCGTGCTGAGGAGACATCTAGACTTTCCCTCAGCGTCGACGATATCG
GCGCGCCCCCGGGCAACTTTATTATACAAAGTTGGCATTATAAAAAAGCATTGCTCATCAATTTGTTGCA
ACGAACAGGTCACTATCAGTCAAAATAAAATCATTATTTACTAGTGTTAACTTCGATCCCCAATTCGCCC
TATAGTGAGTCGTATTACAATTCACTGGCCGTCGTTTTACAACGTCGTGACTGGGAAAACCCTGGCGTTA
CCCAACTTAATCGCCTTGCAGCACATCCCCCTTTCGCCAGCTGGCGTAATAGCGAAGAGGCCCGCACCGA
TCGCCCTTCCCAACAGTTGCGCAGCCTGAATGGCGAATGAGCTTGCGCCGTCCCGTCAAGTCAGCGTAAT
GCTCTGCCAGTGTTACAACCAATTAACCAATTCTGATTAGAAAAACTCATCGAGCATCAAATGAAACTGC
AATTTATTCATATCAGGATTATCAATACCATATTTTTGAAAAAGCCGTTTCTGTAATGAAGGAGAAAACT
CACCGAGGCAGTTCCATAGGATGGCAAGATCCTGGTATCGGTCTGCGATTCCGACTCGTCCAACATCAAT
ACAACCTATTAATTTCCCCTCGTCAAAAATAAGGTTATCAAGTGAGAAATCACCATGAGTGACGACTGAA
TCCGGTGAGAATGGCAAAAGTTTATGCATTTCTTTCCAGACTTGTTCAACAGGCCAGCCATTACGCTCGT
CATCAAAATCACTCGCATCAACCAAACCGTTATTCATTCGTGATTGCGCCTGA
